>Addgene plasmid #34389 | KHBD00257 | depositor partial sequence | sequence record 40956 | KHBD00257 sequence 1821 bps
ATGGAAACGTGCCGCACCTGTGCGATTTCCATGTTCGTGTGCGATTTCGAAAATGGCAGCAATAACAGCC
ACTTCCTGGACCTCCATCATCCCAACTGCTGGCCCAGCGAAATGGCCCAGATTCGCCTCCAGTTCGCCAA
CTGGAATCTAAAGATATCTCCCAACGATGGACTGCCCCAGAAGATCTGCAGCGACTGCTTCACCAAGTTC
TGCTCGATCAACGCATTCCGCTTGGCCTGCCAGGAGGCACAGCTGAAGCTGTCCCACATCTACGACAAGA
TCGATGCCAGCAGCCTGGAAGATGATGAGATTGGACAGGAGGACTTGGAGCCAGCGGAAGAGCATCAGGA
AACGGAAACTACCAAACCAACAACGACGGTTTCAGCCGAAACACAACCAAACAACACTGCCAGTGATCCC
ATAGAGATTTTCGTGGATGCCGTAGACATCGACGAGGCGGAGGAGGAGGAGGAGGAGGAGGAGCAGCAGC
AGCAGTATGATGAGGAGGTGGAGGAACCAATCACGGATGAGTCTGCTCCCCCACAACTGACCATTAGCTA
TGCCTGCAAGTTCTGTCTGCGCCCGCAGGAGAACTACCAGCTGCAGCAACTCTTGTTGGAGCACATCAAC
GCTAGCCACGATCCGGAGCAACCGTACAATTGTCCGGAGTGCGAGGCACGCTTTCAGGACGCCGCATCGC
GCACAGTTCACCTGAAAAGCAGCCACGTGGAGAAGCAACATGCCTGCGGCGTGTGCGGCAAGAAGTACGG
CGACAGGCACAATCTGCGCCACCACGTTGAGAAGTACCATTCGGAGACGGACTTTGAGTGCGCGCTATGC
GAGAAGCGCTTCTACACCCGCAAGAGCCTCAACTATCACATGAAGTGGCACAATCCGGATCGCCAGTTCA
AGTGTCGCCACAGCGGATGCGAGCGACTCTTCATCAGCCAGCGGCATCTCATGTGCCACGAGGCCACCCA
CTCGGGCACCAGTTCCAGGAAGAGCGAACACTGCGGCTTCTGCGGCAAGACATTCATCCATCTGAAGACC
CTTCGCTGGCACATTTACCGGCAGCATGGCGGGGAGAAGCCCTACAAGTGTGCCAATTGCACGGAGGTCT
TTGCATCCTATGCGGAGAAAAGGATTCACATGCTGGAGCGGCACAGGGAGAACCTGACTGCCATCGAGCG
GAGTGAGTGCATGCTGTGCCGCCAGCCCTTCTCCAGCGAACCGGATTTGATCCACCACATGTCCGCGGAG
CACTTGCAGCGTCCTGGCGCTCCCATCATAGCGAACAACAAACGGGTGCTGCAACAGAAGCGGGAACGCC
AGTACTCCGGACTCTTTCAGTGCGGCAGCTGCAGCCAGAGGTTCAACATGAAGTCCGCTCTGGAGCGGCA
CGCTGCCGTGCATTCCGAGAAGGATCGACCGCACGCCTGCCCGCACTGTTCCAAGCGGTTCAAGCGCGCC
CAGGACATGAAGTGGCACATCAAGACCCACGAGAAGGAGAAGCCCAATGTGTGCGATGTTTGCGGCAAGG
CATTCGCCCTCAAGTATGTGCTCACCCAGCATCGCTTGAGTCACGAGGTCTTGGAGAAGAACTTCAAGTG
CAACGTTTGCGGTCGAGCCTATCTGTTTGAGAAGTCATTGCGGCTGCATCAGCGAACTCACACGGGCAAA
ACCTACTACAAATGCGATCTCTGTCAGGAAAGATTTGTCACGCACATTAAGCTCAAGACTCACATGCAAA
AGGCACACGCCGCCTCTCAGCCGCACTCGGCGGACCAGCCTCTGGACGATCTGATCAACATTGTGATTTC
C
