>Addgene plasmid #34389 | KHBD00257 | addgene partial sequence | sequence record 42112 | M13-Rev 5'-CAGGAAACAGCTATGACC-3'
ATTTTATTTTGACTGATAGTGACCTGTTCGTTGCAACAAATTGATAAGCAATGCTTTCTTATAATGCCAA
CTTTGTACAAGAAAGTTGGCAAGGAAATCACAATGTTGATCAGATCGTCCAGAGGCTGGTCCGCCGAGTG
CGGCTGAGAGGCGGCGTGTGCCTTTTGCATGTGAGTCTTGAGCTTAATGTGCGTGACAAATCTTTCCTGA
CAGAGATCGCATTTGTAGTAGGTTTTGCCCGTGTGAGTTCGCTGATGCAGCCGCAATGACTTCTCAAACA
GATAGGCTCGACCGCAAACGTTGCACTTGAAGTTCTTCTCCAAGACCTCGTGACTCAAGCGATGCTGGGT
GAGCACATACTTGAGGGCGAATGCCTTGCCGCAAACATCGCACACATTGGGCTTCTCCTTCTCGTGGGTC
TTGATGTGCCACTTCATGTCCTGGGCGCGCTTGAACCGCTTGGAACAGTGCGGGCAGGCGTGCGGTCGAT
CCTTCTCGGAATGCACGGCAGCGTGCCGCTCCAGAGCGGACTTCATGTTGAACCTCTGGCTGCAGCTGCC
GCACTGAAAGAGTCCGGAGTACTGGCGTTCCCGCTTCTGTTGCAGCACCCGTTTGTTGTTCGCTATGATG
GGAGCGCCAGGACGCTGCAAGTGCTCCGCGGACATGTGGTGGATCAAATCCGGTTCGCTGGAGAAGGGCT
GGCGGCACAGCATGCACTCACTCCGCTCGATGGCAGTCAGGTTCTCCCTGTGCCGCTCCAGCATGTGAAT
