[The description below was written by a language model from this plasmid's Addgene catalogue record.]
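Description:
KHBD00257 is a Gateway entry-type clone built on the Invitrogen pDONR221 donor backbone (about 2.5 kb without insert) and carrying the open reading frame of the Drosophila melanogaster gene CG8301 (FBgn0037717) as an insert of roughly 1.8 kb. It is a bacterial cloning plasmid, maintained at high copy in standard E. coli cloning strains and selected with kanamycin. The insert was introduced by Gateway recombination. In a pDONR221-derived clone this normally means the ORF has replaced the donor vector's counter-selectable cassette and is flanked by attL recombination sites, although no feature table is provided here to confirm the exact site layout. M13 forward and reverse priming sites flanking the insert are used for sequence verification.

The plasmid has no stated promoter, tag or reporter for expressing the insert. It serves as a shuttle from which the coding sequence can be moved by LR recombination into destination vectors that supply those elements. The depositor notes that ORFs in this collection were cloned open-ended, without a stop codon, so CG8301 can be fused in frame to C-terminal tags or domains encoded by the destination vector, and N-terminal fusions remain possible as well. The associated publication describes automated screening of protein–DNA interactions at Drosophila regulatory elements, which suggests the clone belongs to a fly ORF resource for such assays. The record does not describe the function of CG8301 itself or the particular destination vectors used.
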