Addgene plasmid #34389: KHBD00257
Depositing lab: Bart Deplancke. Depositing organization: Swiss Federal Institute of Technology (EPFL). Publication: Automated protein-DNA interaction screening of Drosophila regulatory elements. Korneel Hens, Jean-Daniel Feuz, Alina Isakova, Antonina Lagovitina, Andreas Massouras, Julien Bryois, Patrick Callaerts, Susan E. Celniker, Bart Deplancke. Nat Methods. 2011 Oct 30;8(12):1065-70. 10.1038/nmeth.1763 PubMed 22037703.
Backbone
  Vector backbone: pDONR221
  Backbone manufacturer: Invitrogen
  Backbone size w/o insert (bp): 2536
  Vector type: Gateway Donor Vector
Growth in bacteria
  Bacterial resistance: Kanamycin, 50 μg/mL
  Growth temperature: 37°C
  Growth strain: DH5alpha
  Copy number: High Copy
Gene/Insert
  Gene/Insert name: CG8301 (alt names: FBgn0037717; CG8301)
  Species: D. melanogaster (fly)
  Insert size (bp): 1821
  Entrez Gene: CG8301 (a.k.a. Dmel_CG8301, Dmel\CG8301)
  Cloning method: Gateway Cloning
  Sequencing primers: 5′ M13F; 3′ M13R
Terms and licenses: Academic/Nonprofit Terms; Industry Terms: Not Available to Industry
Depositor comments: Please note that the ORFs in this collection were cloned open-ended (without a stop codon).
How to cite: KHBD00257 was a gift from Bart Deplancke (Addgene plasmid # 34389 ; http://n2t.net/addgene:34389 ; RRID:Addgene_34389)
